Addgene plasmid #194304: pET-MhCINS-6xHis
Purpose: Bacterial expression of MhCINS protein with a C terminal His-tag and transit peptide removed at N terminal
Depositing lab: Richard Saunders. Depositing organization: University of Hong Kong. Publication: Aerial litter mimicry: A novel form of floral deception mediated by a monoterpene synthase. Liu M-F, Chen J, Goodrich KR, Chiu SK, Pang CC, Scharaschkin T, Saunders RMK. J Ecology 2024; 00, 1–20. doi: 10.1111/1365-2745.14446.
Backbone
  Vector backbone: pET29
  Backbone manufacturer: Novagen
  Backbone size w/o insert (bp): 5150
  Total vector size (bp): 6758
  Vector type: Bacterial Expression
Growth in bacteria
  Bacterial resistance: Ampicillin, 100 μg/mL
  Growth temperature: 37°C
  Growth strain: DH5alpha
  Copy number: High Copy
Gene/Insert
  Gene/Insert name: MhCINS (alt name: MhTPS)
  Species: Meiogyne heteropetala
  Insert size (bp): 1608
  Promoter: T7
  Tag / fusion protein: 6xHis (C terminal on backbone)
  Cloning method: Restriction Enzyme; 5′ cloning site XbaI (not destroyed); 3′ cloning site BamHI (not destroyed)
  Sequencing primers: 5′ TCTCTATCTAGAAGGAGGTATAATATGCGGAGATCTGCTAATTATC; 3′ GTGATGGGATCCGCCGTCAAGTGGTATTGGTTCAGC
Terms and licenses: Academic/Nonprofit Terms; Industry Terms: Not Available to Industry
How to cite: pET-MhCINS-6xHis was a gift from Richard Saunders (Addgene plasmid # 194304 ; http://n2t.net/addgene:194304 ; RRID:Addgene_194304)
