[The description below was written by a language model from this plasmid's Addgene catalogue record and pLannotate feature annotations shown in this document.]
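Description:
pET-MhCINS-6xHis is a bacterial expression plasmid for producing MhCINS (also called MhTPS), a terpene synthase from the plant Meiogyne heteropetala, in E. coli. The catalogue lists the backbone as Novagen pET29 and a total size of about 6.8 kb. The plasmid replicates from a ColE1/pBR322-type origin, with the neighbouring bom and rop elements also present, and carries an f1 origin. Selection is by ampicillin through the annotated β-lactamase gene. This differs from standard pET29 vectors, which normally confer kanamycin resistance, so the backbone appears to be a variant. The record lists it as high copy, although rop generally moderates copy number.

The insert of roughly 1.6 kb was cloned between XbaI and BamHI, downstream of a T7 promoter and lac operator. A lacI gene on the plasmid supplies repressor, so expression is IPTG-inducible in hosts that provide T7 RNA polymerase, and a T7 terminator closes the transcription unit. According to the record, the N-terminal transit peptide has been removed, which is commonly done to obtain a soluble, mature form of plastid-targeted terpene synthases. A backbone-encoded 6xHis tag is fused at the C terminus for affinity purification. The automated annotation did not call the His tag explicitly. It matched the open reading frame by homology to a Magnolia grandiflora α-terpineol synthase, consistent with a monoterpene synthase. Short S-Tag, SET1 and tetracycline-resistance fragments downstream and elsewhere look like backbone remnants rather than functional parts. The plasmid is suited to recombinant production and purification of the enzyme, presumably for in vitro characterisation, and comes from a study linking a monoterpene synthase to floral scent-based deception.
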