Features (pLannotate 1.2.2; 18 found; start..end, strand, type, name):
    993..1070    -  promoter       lacI promoter: lacI
   1078..1357    -  CDS            TcR (fragment): tetracycline efflux protein; tet; confers resistance to tetracycline
   1383..1401    +  promoter       T7 promoter: promoter for bacteriophage T7 RNA polymerase
   1402..1426    +  protein_bind   lac operator: The lac repressor binds to the lac operator to inhibit transcription in E. coli. This inhibition can be relieved by adding lactose or isopropyl-β-D-thiogalactopyranoside (IPTG). lac repressor encoded by lacI
   1450..3054    +  CDS            ATESY_MAGGA (fragment): Experimental evidence at protein level: Swiss-Prot protein existence level 1. Monoterpene synthase converting geranyl diphosphate into alpha-terpineol. In vitro, can also have an sesquiterpene synthase activity, converting farnesyl diphosphate into (E)-alpha-bisabolene (33.1%), alpha-bisabolene (18.7%), beta-sesquiphellandrene (15.8%), beta-bergamotene (12.6%), (Z)-alpha-farnesene (10.4%), and (Z)-alpha- bisabolene (9.4%). From Magnolia grandiflora (Southern magnolia).
   3103..3144    +  CDS            S-Tag (fragment): affinity and epitope tag derived from pancreatic ribonuclease A
   3174..3191    +  CDS            SET1 (fragment): solubility-enhancement tag derived from T7 phage gene 10B
   3199..3246    +  terminator     T7 terminator: transcription terminator for bacteriophage T7 RNA polymerase
   3283..3738    +  rep_origin     f1 ori (sequence partly withheld): f1 bacteriophage origin of replication; arrow indicates direction of (+) strand synthesis
   3853..4713    -  CDS            AmpR: β-lactamase; bla; confers resistance to ampicillin, carbenicillin, and related antibiotics
   4714..4806    -  promoter       AmpR promoter: bla
   4887..5475    +  rep_origin     ori: high-copy-number ColE1/pMB1/pBR322/pUC origin of replication
   5661..5800    -  misc_feature   bom: basis of mobility region from pBR322
   5902..6093    -  CDS            rop: Rop protein, which maintains plasmids at low copy number; rop
   6110..6490    +  CDS            YPB1_ECOLX: Protein predicted: Swiss-Prot protein existence level 4. From Escherichia coli.
   6552..6616    -  CDS            TcR (fragment): tetracycline efflux protein; tet; confers resistance to tetracycline
   6631..6652    -  protein_bind   CAP binding site: CAP binding activates transcription in the presence of cAMP. E. coli catabolite activator protein
   6665..992     -  CDS            lacI (across the origin): lac repressor; lacI; The lac repressor binds to the lac operator to inhibit transcription in E. coli. This inhibition can be relieved by adding lactose or isopropyl-β-D-thiogalactopyranoside (IPTG).
>Addgene plasmid #194304 | pET-MhCINS-6xHis | addgene full sequence | sequence record 380013 | Addgene NGS Result
GCCAGGGTGGTTTTTCTTTTCACCAGTGAGACGGGCAACAGCTGATTGCCCTTCACCGCCTGGCCCTGAG
AGAGTTGCAGCAAGCGGTCCACGCTGGTTTGCCCCAGCAGGCGAAAATCCTGTTTGATGGTGGTTAACGG
CGGGATATAACATGAGCTGTCTTCGGTATCGTCGTATCCAACTACCGAGATGTCCGCACCAACGCGCAGC
CCGGACTCGGTAATGGCGCGCATTGCGCCCAGCGCCATCTGATCGTTGGCAACCAGCATCGCAGTGGGAA
CGATGCCCTCATTCAGCATTTGCATGGTTTGTTGAAAACCGGACATGGCACTCCAGTCGCCTTCCCGTTC
CGCTATCGGCTGAATTTGATTGCGAGTGAGATATTTATGCCAGCCAGCCAGACGCAGACGCGCCGAGACA
GAACTTAATGGGCCCGCTAACAGCGCGATTTGCTGGTGACCCAATGCGACCAGATGCTCCACGCCCAGTC
GCGTACCGTCTTCATGGGAGAAAATAATACTGTTGATGGGTGTCTGGTCAGAGACATCAAGAAATAACGC
CGGAACATTAGTGCAGGCAGCTTCCACAGCAATGGCATCCTGGTCATCCAGCGGATAGTTAATGATCAGC
CCACTGACGCGTTGCGCGAGAAGATTGTGCACCGCCGCTTTACAGGCTTCGACGCCGCTTCGTTCTACCA
TCGACACCACCACGCTGGCACCCAGTTGATCGGCGCGAGATTTAATCGCCGCGACAATTTGCGACGGCGC
GTGCAGGGCCAGACTGGAGGTGGCAACGCCAATCAGCAACGACTGTTTGCCCGCCAGTTGTTGTGCCACG
CGGTTGGGAATGTAATTCAGCTCCGCCATCGCCGCTTCCACTTTTTCCCGCGTTTTCGCAGAAACGTGGC
TGGCCTGGTTCACCACGCGGGAAACGGTCTGATAAGAGACACCGGCATACTCTGCGACATCGTATAACGT
TACTGGTTTCACATTCACCACCCTGAATTGACTCTCTTCCGGGCGCTATCATGCCATACCGCGAAAGGTT
TTGCGCCATTCGATGGTGTCCGGGATCTCGACGCTCTCCCTTATGCGACTCCTGCATTAGGAAGCAGCCC
AGTAGTAGGTTGAGGCCGTTGAGCACCGCCGCCGCAAGGAATGGTGCATGCAAGGAGATGGCGCCCAACA
GTCCCCCGGCCACGGGGCCTGCCACCATACCCACGCCGAAACAAGCGCTCATGAGCCCGAAGTGGCGAGC
CCGATCTTCCACATCGGTGATGTCGGCGATATAGGCGCCAGCAACCGCACCTGTGGCGCCGGTGATGCCG
GCCACGATGCGTCCGGCGTAGAGGATCGAGATCGATCTCGATCCCGCGAAATTAATACGACTCACTATAG
GGGAATTGTGAGCGGATAACAATTCCCCTCTAGAAGGAGGTATAATATGCGGAGATCTGCTAATTATCGA
CCTAGCATTTGGGACTATGATTTTATCAAATCACTCAGTGGTGATTACGAGTCTGATACGTCCGCAAAAC
GGATGGAAGCACTGAAGGAGCAGATAAGGCCGTCGTTCCATGGGATCAAAGCATCAGAAAGCGCGGAGCT
AATTGACAACCTCCAAAGATTGGGAATAGGTCATCTATTTTTAAAGGAGATGAAGGAAGCACTAGACTCA
ATGTCCATCAATGATAATAATCTGGGGATGGAAGGGGACCTCCATGCTACGGCCCTCAAGTTCAGGCTAC
TTAGACAACATGGTTACATGATTTCACAAGATGTGTTCAATAACTTCAGAGATGACGAGGGTAATTTTAA
GCAAAGCATTTTGATGGACATAAAGGGAACGCTGAGTCTATATGAAGCTTCATATCTTTCTTTCCAAGGT
GAAATCGTCTTAGATAAGGCCCAAGCTTTCACCAAAAAACACCTCAAGGATCTAAAAGGGGAAGCAAACA
CAAACCTTCAAAGGTTAATAGATCATGCATTGGAGCTTCCATTGCACTGGAGGTGTCCTAGGCCAGAGTC
CAAGTGGTACATAGAGACATATGAAAGAACGCACAACACTAATCCTGTAATACTTGAATTGGCCAAGCTG
AACTTCAACATGGAGCAGTCTATCCTACAAAAAGACTTGCAGGACGTGGCAAGATGGTGGCAGAAGTTAG
GCCTTCAAAGGAAGTTGAGCTTCTGCAGAGACCGGATGGTGGAGTGTTTCCTTTTCGGTTTGTTCATGGT
AGACGATGCCCAGTTCGAATACGGAAGAAAAGAAGTTTCAAAAGTAAATCAGCTAGTAACAACGATTGAT
GATATTTATGATGTTTATGGTTCATTGGATGAGCTAGAGCTATTCACAAACGCTGTTGAGAGATGGGATC
TCGAGGCAATGGAATTACTTCCAGATTATATGAAGCTGTGCTTTCTAGCTCTTTACAACACCGCTAATGA
AGTAGCTTATCGTGTCTTAGAGGAACAAGGATGCAATGCACTGCCATACATAAAGAAAGCGTGGGCAGAT
TTATGTAAAGGATATTTAGTGGAGGCAAAATGGTATAACAACAAATATACACCAACAGTCGATGAGTATC
TTGAGCATTCTTGGCGTACAATTAGTACTCATGCTGCGCTAACCTACATTTATTTTGCACGACAACGAGA
AAATATAACGAAAGATGAATTATACGTCTTAGAGAATTATGGAGATCTTATCCGCCACTGCTGTCTGATT
TTCCGGCTAAATGATGATCTAGGAACTTCAAAAGATGAGATGGCTAGAGGTGATTCCCCAAAAGCCATCC
AATGCTACATGCACGAAAAGGGTATTTCTGAATCAGCTGCGCGTGAAGAAATAGCTGTTGTGATCAGTGA
GACATGGAAGAAGATGAACGAAGTATGCATGAATTCTACGACTTTCTCTGAAAACTATATCAAGGCTGTA
AAGAACACTGCACGGAGTAGCCATTATGTGTACCAGTTTGGAGATGGGTTTGGAGTGGTATGCAATGACA
TGAAGGACCGAATCCTGGGGCTGTTGGCTGAACCAATACCACTTGACGGCGGATCCCATCACCACCACCA
TCACTAATGACTCGAGTCTGGTAAAGAAACCGCTGCTGCGAAATTTGAACGCCAGCACATGGACTCGTCT
ACTAGCGCAGCTTAATTAACCTAGGCTGCTGCCACCGCTGAGCAATAACTAGCATAACCCCTTGGGGCCT
CTAAACGGGTCTTGAGGGGTTTTTTGCTGAAAGGAGGAACTATATCCGGATTGGCGAATGGG
[124 nt withheld, positions 3283-3406]
C
[91 nt withheld, positions 3408-3498]
A
[49 nt withheld, positions 3500-3548]
CCTTTGACGTTGGAGTCCACGTTCTTT
[37 nt withheld, positions 3576-3612]
ACCCTATCTCGGTCTATTCTTTTGATTTATAAGGGATTTTGCCGATTTCGGCCTATTGGTTAAAAAATGA
GCTGATTTAACAAAAATTTAACGCGAATTTTAACAAAATATTAACGTTTACAATTTCTGGCGGCACGATG
GCATGAGATTATCAAAAAGGATCTTCACCTAGATCCTTTTAAATTAAAAATGAAGTTTTAAATCAATCTA
AAGTATATATGAGTAAACTTGGTCTGACAGTTACCAATGCTTAATCAGTGAGGCACCTATCTCAGCGATC
TGTCTATTTCGTTCATCCATAGTTGCCTGACTCCCCGTCGTGTAGATAACTACGATACGGGAGGGCTTAC
CATCTGGCCCCAGTGCTGCAATGATACCGCGAGACCCACGCTCACCGGCTCCAGATTTATCAGCAATAAA
CCAGCCAGCCGGAAGGGCCGAGCGCAGAAGTGGTCCTGCAACTTTATCCGCCTCCATCCAGTCTATTAAT
TGTTGCCGGGAAGCTAGAGTAAGTAGTTCGCCAGTTAATAGTTTGCGCAACGTTGTTGCCATTGCTACAG
GCATCGTGGTGTCACGCTCGTCGTTTGGTATGGCTTCATTCAGCTCCGGTTCCCAACGATCAAGGCGAGT
TACATGATCCCCCATGTTGTGCAAAAAAGCGGTTAGCTCCTTCGGTCCTCCGATCGTTGTCAGAAGTAAG
TTGGCCGCAGTGTTATCACTCATGGTTATGGCAGCACTGCATAATTCTCTTACTGTCATGCCATCCGTAA
GATGCTTTTCTGTGACTGGTGAGTACTCAACCAAGTCATTCTGAGAATAGTGTATGCGGCGACCGAGTTG
CTCTTGCCCGGCGTCAATACGGGATAATACCGCGCCACATAGCAGAACTTTAAAAGTGCTCATCATTGGA
AAACGTTCTTCGGGGCGAAAACTCTCAAGGATCTTACCGCTGTTGAGATCCAGTTCGATGTAACCCACTC
GTGCACCCAACTGATCTTCAGCATCTTTTACTTTCACCAGCGTTTCTGGGTGAGCAAAAACAGGAAGGCA
AAATGCCGCAAAAAAGGGAATAAGGGCGACACGGAAATGTTGAATACTCATACTCTTCCTTTTTCAATCA
TGATTGAAGCATTTATCAGGGTTATTGTCTCATGAGCGGATACATATTTGAATGTATTTAGAAAAATAAA
CAAATAGGTCATGACCAAAATCCCTTAACGTGAGTTTTCGTTCCACTGAGCGTCAGACCCCGTAGAAAAG
ATCAAAGGATCTTCTTGAGATCCTTTTTTTCTGCGCGTAATCTGCTGCTTGCAAACAAAAAAACCACCGC
TACCAGCGGTGGTTTGTTTGCCGGATCAAGAGCTACCAACTCTTTTTCCGAAGGTAACTGGCTTCAGCAG
AGCGCAGATACCAAATACTGTCCTTCTAGTGTAGCCGTAGTTAGGCCACCACTTCAAGAACTCTGTAGCA
CCGCCTACATACCTCGCTCTGCTAATCCTGTTACCAGTGGCTGCTGCCAGTGGCGATAAGTCGTGTCTTA
CCGGGTTGGACTCAAGACGATAGTTACCGGATAAGGCGCAGCGGTCGGGCTGAACGGGGGGTTCGTGCAC
ACAGCCCAGCTTGGAGCGAACGACCTACACCGAACTGAGATACCTACAGCGTGAGCTATGAGAAAGCGCC
ACGCTTCCCGAAGGGAGAAAGGCGGACAGGTATCCGGTAAGCGGCAGGGTCGGAACAGGAGAGCGCACGA
GGGAGCTTCCAGGGGGAAACGCCTGGTATCTTTATAGTCCTGTCGGGTTTCGCCACCTCTGACTTGAGCG
TCGATTTTTGTGATGCTCGTCAGGGGGGCGGAGCCTATGGAAAAACGCCAGCAACGCGGCCTTTTTACGG
TTCCTGGCCTTTTGCTGGCCTTTTGCTCACATGTTCTTTCCTGCGTTATCCCCTGATTCTGTGGATAACC
GTATTACCGCCTTTGAGTGAGCTGATACCGCTCGCCGCAGCCGAACGACCGAGCGCAGCGAGTCAGTGAG
CGAGGAAGCGGAAGAGCGCCTGATGCGGTATTTTCTCCTTACGCATCTGTGCGGTATTTCACACCGCAAT
GGTGCACTCTCAGTACAATCTGCTCTGATGCCGCATAGTTAAGCCAGTATACACTCAGCTATCGCTACGT
GACTGGGTCATGGCTGCGCCCCGACACCCGCCAACACCCGCTGACGCGCCCTGACGGGCTTGTCTGCTCC
CGGCATCCGCTTACAGACAAGCTGTGACCGTCTCCGGGAGCTGCATGTGTCAGAGGTTTTCACCGTCATC
ACCGAAACGCGCGAGGCAGCTGCGGTAAAGCTCATCAGCGTGGTCGTGAAGCGATTCACAGATGTCTGCC
TGTTCATCCGCGTCCAGCTCGTTGAGTTTCTCCAGAAGCGTTAATGTCTGGCTTCTGATAAAGCGGGCCA
TGTTAAGGGCGGTTTTTTCCTGTTTGGTCACTGATGCCTCCGTGTAAGGGGGATTTCTGTTCATGGGGGT
AATGATACCGATGAAACGAGAGAGGATGCTCACGATACGGGTTACTGATGATGAACATGCCCGGTTACTG
GAACGTTGTGAGGGTAAACAACTGGCGGTATGGATGCGGCGGGACCAGAGAAAAATCACTCAGGGTCAAT
GCCAGCGCTTCGTTAATACAGATGTAGGTGTTCCACAGGGTAGCCAGCAGCATCCTGCGATGCAGATCCG
GAACATAATGGTGCAGGGCGCTGACTTCCGCGTTTCCAGACTTTACGAAACACGGAAACCGAAGACCATT
CATGTTGTTGCTCAGGTCGCAGACGTTTTGCAGCAGCAGTCGCTTCACGTTCGCTCGCGTATCGGTGATT
CATTCTGCTAACCAGTAAGGCAACCCCGCCAGCCTAGCCGGGTCCTCAACGACAGGAGCACGATCATGCT
AGTCATGCCCCGCGCCCACCGGAAGGAGCTGACTGGGTTGAAGGCTCTCAAGGGCATCGGTCGAGATCCC
GGTGCCTAATGAGTGAGCTAACTTACATTAATTGCGTTGCGCTCACTGCCCGCTTTCCAGTCGGGAAACC
TGTCGTGCCAGCTGCATTAATGAATCGGCCAACGCGCGGGGAGAGGCGGTTTGCGTATTGGGC
